Addgene plasmid #214649: pGL4_EGR1p-BC1485-luc2
Purpose: barcoded assay, MAPK sensor
Depositing lab: Michael Wehr. Depositing organization: Systasy Bioscience GmbH. Publication: Protocol for identifying properties of ERBB receptor antagonists using the barcoded ERBBprofiler assay. Popovic L, Rossner MJ, Wehr MC. STAR Protoc. 2024 Apr 16;5(2):102987. doi: 10.1016/j.xpro.2024.102987. PubMed 38635397.
Backbone
  Vector backbone: pGL4
  Vector type: Mammalian Expression, Luciferase
Growth in bacteria
  Bacterial resistance: Ampicillin, 100 μg/mL
  Growth temperature: 37°C
  Growth strain: DH5alpha
  Copy number: High Copy
Gene/Insert
  Gene/Insert name: EGR1 promoter with barcode 1485
  Species: Synthetic
  Cloning method: Gateway Cloning
Terms and licenses: Academic/Nonprofit Terms; Industry Terms: Not Available to Industry
How to cite: pGL4_EGR1p-BC1485-luc2 was a gift from Michael Wehr (Addgene plasmid # 214649 ; http://n2t.net/addgene:214649 ; RRID:Addgene_214649)
