[The description below was written by a language model from this plasmid's Addgene catalogue record and pLannotate feature annotations shown in this document.]
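Description:
pGL4_EGR1p-BC1485-luc2 is a 7.4 kb mammalian luciferase reporter plasmid built on the pGL4 backbone and described as a barcoded MAPK pathway sensor. It is maintained in E. coli at high copy through a ColE1/pUC-type origin with ampicillin selection (AmpR). It also carries a hygromycin B phosphotransferase cassette driven by the SV40 enhancer/early promoter and ended by a synthetic poly(A) signal, which would allow selection of stably transfected mammalian cells. A synthetic poly(A) signal and an RNA polymerase II pause site lie upstream of the reporter region, a standard pGL4 arrangement that limits read-through transcription from the backbone into the reporter.

The payload was assembled by Gateway cloning, and the attB1, attB4, attB3 and attB2 sites indicate a multi-fragment recombination. The stretch between attB4 and attB3 is not annotated by the feature caller but is the likely position of the synthetic EGR1 promoter element named in the record. A short moxGFP-like fragment lies between attB1 and attB4; the record does not explain its role. Between attB3 and attB2, opposing T3 and T7 promoter sequences flank a short segment that plausibly holds barcode 1485, though the table does not label it. Downstream lies firefly luc2 fused to hCL1 and hPEST degradation sequences, giving a destabilised luciferase that tracks changes in promoter activity closely, followed by an SV40 poly(A) signal.

Because EGR1 is an immediate-early gene induced by MAPK signalling, promoter activity reports pathway activation, both as luminescence and as a transcribed barcode. The unique barcode lets many sensors be pooled and read out together, as in the associated assay for profiling ERBB receptor antagonists.
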