Features (pLannotate 1.2.2; 21 found; start..end, strand, type, name):
     47..71      +  protein_bind   attB1: mutant version of attB; recombination site for the Gateway® BP reaction BP Clonase™
     72..290     +  CDS            moxGFP (fragment): moxGFP is a basic (constitutively fluorescent) green fluorescent protein published in 2015, derived from Aequorea victoria. It is reported to be a rapidly-maturing monomer.
    272..292     -  protein_bind   attB4: mutant version of attB; core recombination site for the Gateway® BP reaction BP Clonase™
   1249..1269    +  protein_bind   attB3: mutant version of attB; core recombination site for the Gateway® BP reaction BP Clonase™
   1296..1314    +  promoter       T3 promoter: promoter for bacteriophage T3 RNA polymerase
   1378..1396    -  promoter       T7 promoter: promoter for bacteriophage T7 RNA polymerase
   1423..1443    -  protein_bind   attB2: mutant version of attB; core recombination site for the Gateway® BP reaction BP Clonase™
   1508..3160    +  CDS            luciferase: firefly luciferase synthetic luc2 version of the luciferase gene
   3164..3211    +  CDS            hCL1: non-ORF yeast peptide conferring ubiquitin-dependent degradation human codon-optimized
   3218..3334    +  CDS            hPEST: PEST degradation sequence from mouse ornithine decarboxylase human codon-optimized
   3383..3504    -  polyA_signal   SV40 poly(A) signal: SV40 polyadenylation signal
   3530..3661    -  CDS            LT_SV40 (fragment): Experimental evidence at protein level: Swiss-Prot protein existence level 1. Isoform 17kT antigen targets host RBL2 for degradation and promotes cell proliferation. Transactivates host cyclin A promoter through its J domain. From Simian virus 40 (SV40).
   3698..4055    +  promoter       SV40 promoter: SV40 enhancer and early promoter
   4086..5123    +  CDS            HygR: hygromycin B phosphotransferase confers resistance to hygromycin
   5147..5195    +  polyA_signal   poly(A) signal: synthetic polyadenylation signal
   5211..5342    +  CDS            TcR (fragment): tetracycline efflux protein; tet; confers resistance to tetracycline
   5522..6110    -  rep_origin     ori: high-copy-number ColE1/pMB1/pBR322/pUC origin of replication
   6310..7170    -  CDS            AmpR: β-lactamase confers resistance to ampicillin, carbenicillin, and related antibiotics
   7171..7212    -  promoter       AmpR promoter (fragment): bla
   7275..7323    +  polyA_signal   poly(A) signal: synthetic polyadenylation signal
   7337..7428    +  misc_feature   pause site: RNA polymerase II transcriptional pause signal from the human α2 globin gene
>Addgene plasmid #214649 | pGL4_EGR1p-BC1485-luc2 | addgene full sequence | sequence record 426603 | Addgene NGS Result
GGCCTAACTGGCCGGTACCTGAGCTCGCTAGCCTCGAGGATATCAAACAAGTTTGTACAAAAAAGCAGGC
TATGGTGAGCAAGGGCGAGGAGCTGTTCACCGGGGTGGTGCCCATCCTGGTCGAGCTGGACGGCGACGTA
AACGGCCACAAGTTCAGCGTGTCCGGCGAGGGCGAGGGCGATGCCACCTACGGCAAGCTGACCCTGAAGT
TCATCTGCACCACCGGCAAGCTGCCCGTGCCCTGGCCCACCCTCGTGACCACCCTGACCTACAACTTTTC
TATACAAAGTTGAGACACCGTGCCATAGATCGAGGCCCGGGGTCAAGGCCCCGCCTCTCCTGGGCGGCCC
CTGCCCAGGCGGGCCCAGCCGCTCCTCCCCCGCACTCCCGGTTCGCTCTCACGGTCCCTGAGGTGGGCGG
GCGGGCCCTGGATGACAGCGATAGAACCCCGGCCCGACTCGCCCTCGCCCCCGCTCTGGGTCTGGGCTTC
CCCAGCCTAGTTCACGCCTAGGAGCCGCCTGAGCAGCCGCGCGCCCAGCGCCACACGCCACGAGCCCTCC
CCGCCTGGGCGTCCCCGGATCCCGCGAGCGCTCGGGCTCCCGGCTTGGAACCAGGGAGGAGGGAGGGAGC
GAGGGAGCAACCAGCTGCGACCCGGAAATGCCATATAAGGAGCAGGAAGGATCCCCCGCCGGAACAACCC
TTATTTGGGCAGCACCTTATTTGGAGTGGCCCGATATGGCCCGGCCGCTTCCGGCTCTGGGAGGAGGGAA
GAAGGCGGAGGGAGGGGCAACGCGGGAACTCCGGAGCTGCGCGGGTCCCGGAGGCCCCGGCGGCGGCTAG
AGCTCTAGGCTTCCCCGAAGCCTGGGCGCCTGGGATGCGGGCGCGGGCGCGGGCCCTAGGGTGCAGGATG
GAGGTGCCGGGCGCTGTCGGATGGGGGGCTTCACGTCGCTCCGGGTCCTCCCGGCCGGTCCTGCCATATT
AGGGCTTCCTGCTTCCCATATATGGCCATGTACGTCACGACGGAGGCGGACCCGTGCCGTTCCAGACCCT
TCAAATAGAGGCGGATCCGGGGAGTCGCGAGAGATCCCAGCGCGCAGAACTTGGGGAGCCGCCGCCGCCA
TCCGCCGCCGCAGCCAGCTTCCGCCGCCGCAGGACCGGCCCCTGCCCCAGCCTCCGCAGCCGCGGCGCGT
CCACGCCCGCCCGCGCCCAGGGCGAGTCGGGGTCGCCGCCTGCACGCTTCTCAGTGTTCAACTTTGTATA
ATAAAGTTGAGCTAGTTGCTAAGTCTGCCGAGTAGAATTAACCCTCACTAAAGGGTAGGTGACACTATAA
TCTACTATCATCTATCTATCAGGCAGTTCTATCTAAATCCTTTTTACCCTATAGTGAGTCGTATTAGTAG
ACGCGAGTCAATGCATGTACGACAGCTTTCTTGTACAAAGTGGTTCGATATCAAGATCTGGCCTCGGCGG
CCAAGCTTGGCAATCCGGTACTGTTGGTAAAGCCACCATGGAAGATGCCAAAAACATTAAGAAGGGCCCA
GCGCCATTCTACCCACTCGAAGACGGGACCGCCGGCGAGCAGCTGCACAAAGCCATGAAGCGCTACGCCC
TGGTGCCCGGCACCATCGCCTTTACCGACGCACATATCGAGGTGGACATTACCTACGCCGAGTACTTCGA
GATGAGCGTTCGGCTGGCAGAAGCTATGAAGCGCTATGGGCTGAATACAAACCATCGGATCGTGGTGTGC
AGCGAGAATAGCTTGCAGTTCTTCATGCCCGTGTTGGGTGCCCTGTTCATCGGTGTGGCTGTGGCCCCAG
CTAACGACATCTACAACGAGCGCGAGCTGCTGAACAGCATGGGCATCAGCCAGCCCACCGTCGTATTCGT
GAGCAAGAAAGGGCTGCAAAAGATCCTCAACGTGCAAAAGAAGCTACCGATCATACAAAAGATCATCATC
ATGGATAGCAAGACCGACTACCAGGGCTTCCAAAGCATGTACACCTTCGTGACTTCCCATTTGCCACCCG
GCTTCAACGAGTACGACTTCGTGCCCGAGAGCTTCGACCGGGACAAAACCATCGCCCTGATCATGAACAG
TAGTGGCAGTACCGGATTGCCCAAGGGCGTAGCCCTACCGCACCGCACCGCTTGTGTCCGATTCAGTCAT
GCCCGCGACCCCATCTTCGGCAACCAGATCATCCCCGACACCGCTATCCTCAGCGTGGTGCCATTTCACC
ACGGCTTCGGCATGTTCACCACGCTGGGCTACTTGATCTGCGGCTTTCGGGTCGTGCTCATGTACCGCTT
CGAGGAGGAGCTATTCTTGCGCAGCTTGCAAGACTATAAGATTCAATCTGCCCTGCTGGTGCCCACACTA
TTTAGCTTCTTCGCTAAGAGCACTCTCATCGACAAGTACGACCTAAGCAACTTGCACGAGATCGCCAGCG
GCGGGGCGCCGCTCAGCAAGGAGGTAGGTGAGGCCGTGGCCAAACGCTTCCACCTACCAGGCATCCGCCA
GGGCTACGGCCTGACAGAAACAACCAGCGCCATTCTGATCACCCCCGAAGGGGACGACAAGCCTGGCGCA
GTAGGCAAGGTGGTGCCCTTCTTCGAGGCTAAGGTGGTGGACTTGGACACCGGTAAGACACTGGGTGTGA
ACCAGCGCGGCGAGCTGTGCGTCCGTGGCCCCATGATCATGAGCGGCTACGTTAACAACCCCGAGGCTAC
AAACGCTCTCATCGACAAGGACGGCTGGCTGCACAGCGGCGACATCGCCTACTGGGACGAGGACGAGCAC
TTCTTCATCGTGGACCGGCTGAAGAGCCTGATCAAATACAAGGGCTACCAGGTAGCCCCAGCCGAACTGG
AGAGCATCCTGCTGCAACACCCCAACATCTTCGACGCCGGGGTCGCCGGCCTGCCCGACGACGATGCCGG
CGAGCTGCCCGCCGCAGTCGTCGTGCTGGAACACGGTAAAACCATGACCGAGAAGGAGATCGTGGACTAT
GTGGCCAGCCAGGTTACAACCGCCAAGAAGCTGCGCGGTGGTGTTGTGTTCGTGGACGAGGTGCCTAAAG
GACTGACCGGCAAGTTGGACGCCCGCAAGATCCGCGAGATTCTCATTAAGGCCAAGAAGGGCGGCAAGAT
CGCCGTGTAATCTGCTTGCAAGAACTGGTTCAGTAGCTTAAGCCACTTTGTGATCCACCTTAACAGCCAC
GGCTTCCCTCCCGAGGTGGAGGAGCAGGCCGCCGGCACCCTGCCCATGAGCTGCGCCCAGGAGAGCGGCA
TGGATAGACACCCTGCTGCTTGCGCCAGCGCCAGGATCAACGTCTAACTGCAGTCTAGAGTCGGGGCGGC
CGGCCGCTTCGAGCAGACATGATAAGATACATTGATGAGTTTGGACAAACCACAACTAGAATGCAGTGAA
AAAAATGCTTTATTTGTGAAATTTGTGATGCTATTGCTTTATTTGTAACCATTATAAGCTGCAATAAACA
AGTTAACAACAACAATTGCATTCATTTTATGTTTCAGGTTCAGGGGGAGGTGTGGGAGGTTTTTTAAAGC
AAGTAAAACCTCTACAAATGTGGTAAAATCGATAAGGATCCGTTTGCGTATTGGGCGCTCTTCCGCTGAT
CTGCGCAGCACCATGGCCTGAAATAACCTCTGAAAGAGGAACTTGGTTAGCTACCTTCTGAGGCGGAAAG
AACCAGCTGTGGAATGTGTGTCAGTTAGGGTGTGGAAAGTCCCCAGGCTCCCCAGCAGGCAGAAGTATGC
AAAGCATGCATCTCAATTAGTCAGCAACCAGGTGTGGAAAGTCCCCAGGCTCCCCAGCAGGCAGAAGTAT
GCAAAGCATGCATCTCAATTAGTCAGCAACCATAGTCCCGCCCCTAACTCCGCCCATCCCGCCCCTAACT
CCGCCCAGTTCCGCCCATTCTCCGCCCCATGGCTGACTAATTTTTTTTATTTATGCAGAGGCCGAGGCCG
CCTCTGCCTCTGAGCTATTCCAGAAGTAGTGAGGAGGCTTTTTTGGAGGCCTAGGCTTTTGCAAAAAGCT
CGATTCTTCTGACACTAGCGCCACCATGAAGAAGCCCGAACTCACCGCTACCAGCGTTGAAAAATTTCTC
ATCGAGAAGTTCGACAGTGTGAGCGACCTGATGCAGTTGTCGGAGGGCGAAGAGAGCCGAGCCTTCAGCT
TCGATGTCGGCGGACGCGGCTATGTACTGCGGGTGAATAGCTGCGCTGATGGCTTCTACAAAGACCGCTA
CGTGTACCGCCACTTCGCCAGCGCTGCACTACCCATCCCCGAAGTGTTGGACATCGGCGAGTTCAGCGAG
AGCCTGACATACTGCATCAGTAGACGCGCCCAAGGCGTTACTCTCCAAGACCTCCCCGAAACAGAGCTGC
CTGCTGTGTTACAGCCTGTCGCCGAAGCTATGGATGCTATTGCCGCCGCCGACCTCAGTCAAACCAGCGG
CTTCGGCCCATTCGGGCCCCAAGGCATCGGCCAGTACACAACCTGGCGGGATTTCATTTGCGCCATTGCT
GATCCCCATGTCTACCACTGGCAGACCGTGATGGACGACACCGTGTCCGCCAGCGTAGCTCAAGCCCTGG
ACGAACTGATGCTGTGGGCCGAAGACTGTCCCGAGGTGCGCCACCTCGTCCATGCCGACTTCGGCAGCAA
CAACGTCCTGACCGACAACGGCCGCATCACCGCCGTAATCGACTGGTCCGAAGCTATGTTCGGGGACAGT
CAGTACGAGGTGGCCAACATCTTCTTCTGGCGGCCCTGGCTGGCTTGCATGGAGCAGCAGACTCGCTACT
TCGAGCGCCGGCATCCCGAGCTGGCCGGCAGCCCTCGTCTGCGAGCCTACATGCTGCGCATCGGCCTGGA
TCAGCTCTACCAGAGCCTCGTGGACGGCAACTTCGACGATGCTGCCTGGGCTCAAGGCCGCTGCGATGCC
ATCGTCCGCAGCGGGGCCGGCACCGTCGGTCGCACACAAATCGCTCGCCGGAGCGCAGCCGTATGGACCG
ACGGCTGCGTCGAGGTGCTGGCCGACAGCGGCAACCGCCGGCCCAGTACACGACCGCGCGCTAAGGAGGT
AGGTCGAGTTTAAACTCTAGAACCGGTCATGGCCGCAATAAAATATCTTTATTTTCATTACATCTGTGTG
TTGGTTTTTTGTGTGTTCGAACTAGATGCTGTCGACCGATGCCCTTGAGAGCCTTCAACCCAGTCAGCTC
CTTCCGGTGGGCGCGGGGCATGACTATCGTCGCCGCACTTATGACTGTCTTCTTTATCATGCAACTCGTA
GGACAGGTGCCGGCAGCGCTCTTCCGCTTCCTCGCTCACTGACTCGCTGCGCTCGGTCGTTCGGCTGCGG
CGAGCGGTATCAGCTCACTCAAAGGCGGTAATACGGTTATCCACAGAATCAGGGGATAACGCAGGAAAGA
ACATGTGAGCAAAAGGCCAGCAAAAGGCCAGGAACCGTAAAAAGGCCGCGTTGCTGGCGTTTTTCCATAG
GCTCCGCCCCCCTGACGAGCATCACAAAAATCGACGCTCAAGTCAGAGGTGGCGAAACCCGACAGGACTA
TAAAGATACCAGGCGTTTCCCCCTGGAAGCTCCCTCGTGCGCTCTCCTGTTCCGACCCTGCCGCTTACCG
GATACCTGTCCGCCTTTCTCCCTTCGGGAAGCGTGGCGCTTTCTCATAGCTCACGCTGTAGGTATCTCAG
TTCGGTGTAGGTCGTTCGCTCCAAGCTGGGCTGTGTGCACGAACCCCCCGTTCAGCCCGACCGCTGCGCC
TTATCCGGTAACTATCGTCTTGAGTCCAACCCGGTAAGACACGACTTATCGCCACTGGCAGCAGCCACTG
GTAACAGGATTAGCAGAGCGAGGTATGTAGGCGGTGCTACAGAGTTCTTGAAGTGGTGGCCTAACTACGG
CTACACTAGAAGAACAGTATTTGGTATCTGCGCTCTGCTGAAGCCAGTTACCTTCGGAAAAAGAGTTGGT
AGCTCTTGATCCGGCAAACAAACCACCGCTGGTAGCGGTGGTTTTTTTGTTTGCAAGCAGCAGATTACGC
GCAGAAAAAAAGGATCTCAAGAAGATCCTTTGATCTTTTCTACGGGGTCTGACGCTCAGTGGAACGAAAA
CTCACGTTAAGGGATTTTGGTCATGAGATTATCAAAAAGGATCTTCACCTAGATCCTTTTAAATTAAAAA
TGAAGTTTTAAATCAATCTAAAGTATATATGAGTAAACTTGGTCTGACAGCGGCCGCAAATGCTAAACCA
CTGCAGTGGTTACCAGTGCTTGATCAGTGAGGCACCGATCTCAGCGATCTGCCTATTTCGTTCGTCCATA
GTGGCCTGACTCCCCGTCGTGTAGATCACTACGATTCGTGAGGGCTTACCATCAGGCCCCAGCGCAGCAA
TGATGCCGCGAGAGCCGCGTTCACCGGCCCCCGATTTGTCAGCAATGAACCAGCCAGCAGGGAGGGCCGA
GCGAAGAAGTGGTCCTGCTACTTTGTCCGCCTCCATCCAGTCTATGAGCTGCTGTCGTGATGCTAGAGTA
AGAAGTTCGCCAGTGAGTAGTTTCCGAAGAGTTGTGGCCATTGCTACTGGCATCGTGGTATCACGCTCGT
CGTTCGGTATGGCTTCGTTCAACTCTGGTTCCCAGCGGTCAAGCCGGGTCACATGATCACCCATATTATG
AAGAAATGCAGTCAGCTCCTTAGGGCCTCCGATCGTTGTCAGAAGTAAGTTGGCCGCGGTGTTGTCGCTC
ATGGTAATGGCAGCACTACACAATTCTCTTACCGTCATGCCATCCGTAAGATGCTTTTCCGTGACCGGCG
AGTACTCAACCAAGTCGTTTTGTGAGTAGTGTATACGGCGACCAAGCTGCTCTTGCCCGGCGTCTATACG
GGACAACACCGCGCCACATAGCAGTACTTTGAAAGTGCTCATCATCGGGAATCGTTCTTCGGGGCGGAAA
GACTCAAGGATCTTGCCGCTATTGAGATCCAGTTCGATATAGCCCACTCTTGCACCCAGTTGATCTTCAG
CATCTTTTACTTTCACCAGCGTTTCGGGGTGTGCAAAAACAGGCAAGCAAAATGCCGCAAAGAAGGGAAT
GAGTGCGACACGAAAATGTTGGATGCTCATACTCGTCCTTTTTCAATATTATTGAAGCATTTATCAGGGT
TACTAGTACGTCTCTCAAGGATAAGTAAGTAATATTAAGGTACGGGAGGTATTGGACAGGCCGCAATAAA
ATATCTTTATTTTCATTACATCTGTGTGTTGGTTTTTTGTGTGAATCGATAGTACTAACATACGCTCTCC
ATCAAAACAAAACGAAACAAAACAAACTAGCAAAATAGGCTGTCCCCAGTGCAAGTGCAGGTGCCAGAAC
ATTTCTCT
